>Addgene plasmid #140138 | pYFP-lacY-1 | addgene full sequence | sequence record 292465 | Addgene NGS Result
CCAATTATTGAAGGCCTCCCTAACGGGGGGCCTTTTTTTGTTTCTGGTCTCCCGCTTAACGATCGTTGGC
TGTGTTGACAATTAATCATCGGCTCGTATAATGTGTGGAATTGTGAGCGCTCACAATTAGCTGTCACCGG
ATGTGCTTTCCGGTCTGATGAGTCCGTGAGGACGAAACAGCCTCTACAAATAATTTTGTTTAATACTAGA
GAAAGAGGGGAAATACTAGATGGTGAGCAAGGGCGAGGAGCTGTTCACCGGGGTGGTGCCCATCCTGGTC
GAGCTGGACGGCGACGTAAACGGCCACAAGTTCAGCGTGTCCGGCGAGGGCGAGGGCGATGCCACCTACG
GCAAGCTGACCCTGAAGTTCATCTGCACCACAGGCAAGCTGCCCGTGCCCTGGCCCACCCTCGTGACCAC
CTTCGGCTACGGCCTGCAATGCTTCGCCCGCTACCCCGACCACATGAAGCTGCACGACTTCTTCAAGTCC
GCCATGCCCGAAGGCTACGTCCAGGAGCGCACCATCTTCTTCAAGGACGACGGCAACTACAAGACCCGCG
CCGAGGTGAAGTTCGAGGGCGACACCCTGGTGAACCGCATCGAGCTGAAGGGCATCGACTTCAAGGAGGA
CGGCAACATCCTGGGGCACAAGCTGGAGTACAACTACAACAGCCACAACGTCTATATCATGGCCGACAAG
CAGAAGAACGGCATCAAGGTGAACTTCAAGATCCGCCACAACATCGAGGACGGCAGCGTGCAGCTCGCCG
ACCACTACCAGCAGAACACCCCAATCGGCGACGGCCCCGTGCTGCTGCCCGACAACCACTACCTTAGCTA
CCAGTCCGCCCTGAGCAAAGACCCCAACGAGAAGCGCGATCACATGGTCCTGCTGGAGTTCGTGACCGCC
GCCGGGATCACTCTCGGCATGGACGAGCTGTACAAGTAATAATAACCGGGCAGGCCATGTCTGCCCGTAT
TTCGCGTAAGGAAATCCATT
[1251 nt withheld, positions 1001-2251]
TAACTCGGTACCAAATTCCAGAAAAGAGGCCTCCCGAAAGGGGGGCCTTTTTTCGTTTTGGTCCAATGGC
GGCGCGCCATCGAATGGCGCAAAACCTTTCGCGGTATGGCATGATAGCGCCCGGAAGAGAGTCAATTCAG
GGTGGTGAATATGAAACCAGTAACGTTATACGATGTCGCAGAGTATGCCGGTGTCTCTTATCAGACCGTT
TCCCGCGTGGTGAACCAGGCCAGCCACGTTTCTGCGAAAACGCGGGAAAAAGTGGAAGCGGCGATGGCGG
AGCTGAATTACATTCCCAACCGCGTGGCACAACAACTGGCGGGCAAACAGTCGTTGCTGATTGGCGTTGC
CACCTCCAGTCTGGCCCTGCACGCGCCGTCGCAAATTGTCGCGGCGATTAAATCTCGCGCCGATCAACTG
GGTGCCAGCGTGGTGGTGTCGATGGTAGAACGAAGCGGCGTCGAAGCCTGTAAAGCGGCGGTGCACAATC
TTCTCGCGCAACGCGTCAGTGGGCTGATCATTAACTATCCGCTGGATGACCAGGATGCCATTGCTGTGGA
AGCTGCCTGCACTAATGTTCCGGCGTTATTTCTTGATGTCTCTGACCAGACACCCATCAACAGTATTATT
TTCTCCCATGAGGACGGTACGCGACTGGGCGTGGAGCATCTGGTCGCATTGGGTCACCAGCAAATCGCGC
TGTTAGCGGGCCCATTAAGTTCTGTCTCGGCGCGTCTGCGTCTGGCTGGCTGGCATAAATATCTCACTCG
CAATCAAATTCAGCCGATAGCGGAACGGGAAGGCGACTGGAGTGCCATGTCCGGTTTTCAACAAACCATG
CAAATGCTGAATGAGGGCATCGTTCCCACTGCGATGCTGGTTGCCAACGATCAGATGGCGCTGGGCGCAA
TGCGCGCCATTACCGAGTCCGGGCTGCGCGTTGGTGCGGATATCTCGGTAGTGGGATACGACGATACCGA
AGATAGCTCATGTTATATCCCGCCGTTAACCACCATCAAACAGGATTTTCGCCTGCTGGGGCAAACCAGC
GTGGACCGCTTGCTGCAACTCTCTCAGGGCCAGGCGGTGAAGGGCAATCAGCTGTTGCCAGTCTCACTGG
TGAAAAGAAAAACCACCCTGGCGCCCAATACGCAAACCGCCTCTCCCCGCGCGTTGGCCGATTCATTAAT
GCAGCTGGCACGACAGGTTTCCCGACTGGAAAGCGGGCAGTGATAATCCAGGAGGAAAAAAATGTCCAGA
TTAGATAAAAGTAAAGTGATTAACAGCGCATTAGAGCTGCTTAATGAGGTCGGAATCGAAGGTTTAACAA
CCCGTAAACTCGCCCAGAAGCTAGGTGTAGAGCAGCCTACATTGTATTGGCATGTAAAAAATAAGCGGGC
TTTGCTCGACGCCTTAGCCATTGAGATGTTAGATAGGCACCATACTCACTTTTGCCCTTTAGAAGGGGAA
AGCTGGCAAGATTTTTTACGTAATAACGCTAAAAGTTTTAGATGTGCTTTACTAAGTCATCGCGATGGAG
CAAAAGTACATTTAGGTACACGGCCTACAGAAAAACAGTATGAAACTCTCGAAAATCAATTAGCCTTTTT
ATGCCAACAAGGTTTTTCACTAGAGAATGCATTATATGCACTCAGCGCTGTGGGGCATTTTACTTTAGGT
TGCGTATTGGAAGATCAAGAGCATCAAGTCGCTAAAGAAGAAAGGGAAACACCTACTACTGATAGTATGC
CGCCATTATTACGACAAGCTATCGAATTATTTGATCACCAAGGTGCAGAGCCAGCCTTCTTATTCGGCCT
TGAATTGATCATATGCGGATTAGAAAAACAACTTAAATGTGAAAGTGGGTCCTAATAATTGGTAACGAAT
CAGACAATTGACGGCTCGAGGGAGTAGCATAGGGTTTGCAGAATCCCTGCTTCGTCCATTTGACAGGCAC
ATTATGCATCGATGATAAGCTGTCAAACATGAGCAGATCCTCTACGCCGGACGCATCGTGGCCGGCATCA
CCGGCGCCACAGGTGCGGTTGCTGGCGCCTATATCGCCGACATCACCGATGGGGAAGATCGGGCTCGCCA
CTTCGGGCTCATGAGCAAATATTTTATCTGAGGTGCTTCCTCGCTCACTGACTCGCTGCACGAGGCAGAC
CTCAGCGCTAGCGGAGTGTATACTGGCTTACTATGTTGGCACTGATGAGGGTGTCAGTGAAGTGCTTCAT
GTGGCAGGAGAAAAAAGGCTGCACCGGTGCGTCAGCAGAATATGTGATACAGGATATATTCCGCTTCCTC
GCTCACTGACTCGCTACGCTCGGTCGTTCGACTGCGGCGAGCGGAAATGGCTTACGAACGGGGCGGAGAT
TTCCTGGAAGATGCCAGGAAGATACTTAACAGGGAAGTGAGAGGGCCGCGGCAAAGCCGTTTTTCCATAG
GCTCCGCCCCCCTGACAAGCATCACGAAATCTGACGCTCAAATCAGTGGTGGCGAAACCCGACAGGACTA
TAAAGATACCAGGCGTTTCCCCCTGGCGGCTCCCTCGTGCGCTCTCCTGTTCCTGCCTTTCGGTTTACCG
GTGTCATTCCGCTGTTATGGCCGCGTTTGTCTCATTCCACGCCTGACACTCAGTTCCGGGTAGGCAGTTC
GCTCCAAGCTGGACTGTATGCACGAACCCCCCGTTCAGTCCGACCGCTGCGCCTTATCCGGTAACTATCG
TCTTGAGTCCAACCCGGAAAGACATGCAAAAGCACCACTGGCAGCAGCCACTGGTAATTGATTTAGAGGA
GTTAGTCTTGAAGTCATGCGCCGGTTAAGGCTAAACTGAAAGGACAAGTTTTGGTGACTGCGCTCCTCCA
AGCCAGTTACCTCGGTTCAAAGAGTTGGTAGCTCAGAGAACCTTCGAAAAACCGCCCTGCAAGGCGGTTT
TTTCGTTTTCAGAGCAAGAGATTACGCGCAGACCAAAACGATCTCAAGAAGATCATCTTATTAAGGGGTC
TGACGCTCAGTGGAACGAAAAATCAATCTAAAGTATATATGAGTAAACTTGGTCTGACAGTTACCTTAGA
AAAACTCATCGAGCATCAAATGAAACTGCAATTTATTCATATCAGGATTATCAATACCATATTTTTGAAA
AAGCCGTTTCTGTAATGAAGGAGAAAACTCACCGAGGCAGTTCCATAGGATGGCAAGATCCTGGTATCGG
TCTGCGATTCCGACTCGTCCAACATCAATACAACCTATTAATTTCCCCTCGTCAAAAATAAGGTTATCAA
GTGAGAAATCACCATGAGTGACGACTGAATCCGGTGAGAATGGCAAAAGCTTATGCATTTCTTTCCAGAC
TTGTTCAACAGGCCAGCCATTACGCTCGTCATCAAAATCACTCGCATCAACCAAACCGTTATTCATTCGT
GATTGCGCCTGAGCGAGACGAAATACGCGATCGCTGTTAAAAGGACAATTACAAACAGGAATCGAATGCA
ACCGGCGCAGGAACACTGCCAGCGCATCAACAATATTTTCACCTGAATCAGGATATTCTTCTAATACCTG
GAATGCTGTTTTCCCGGGGATCGCAGTGGTGAGTAACCATGCATCATCAGGAGTACGGATAAAATGCTTG
ATGGTCGGAAGAGGCATAAATTCCGTCAGCCAGTTTAGTCTGACCATCTCATCTGTAACATCATTGGCAA
CGCTACCTTTGCCATGTTTCAGAAACAACTCTGGCGCATCGGGCTTCCCATACAATCGATAGATTGTCGC
ACCTGATTGCCCGACATTATCGCGAGCCCATTTATACCCATATAAATCAGCATCCATGTTGGAATTTAAT
CGCGGCCTGGAGCAAGACGTTTCCCGTTGAATATGGCTCATAACACCCCTTGTATTACTGTTTATGTAAG
CAGACAGTTTTATTGTTCATGATGATATATTTTTATCTTGTGCAATGTACATCAGAGATTTTGAGACACA
A
Features (pLannotate 1.2.2; 15 found; start..end, strand, type, name):
     75..103     +  promoter       tac promoter: strong E. coli promoter; hybrid between the trp and lac UV5 promoters
    109..128     +  protein_bind   lac operator (symmetric): The lac repressor binds to the lac operator to inhibit transcription in E. coli. This inhibition can be relieved by adding lactose or isopropyl-β-D-thiogalactopyranoside (IPTG). The symmetric lac operator was optimized for tight binding of lac repressor. lac repressor encoded by lacI
    131..180     +  misc_RNA       sTRSV HHRz: hammerhead ribozyme from the tobacco ringspot virus satellite RNA (Khvorova et al., 2003)
    230..949     +  CDS            EYFP: enhanced YFP mammalian codon-optimized
   1001..2251    +  CDS            lacY (sequence withheld): LACY_ECOLI - Experimental evidence at protein level: Swiss-Prot protein existence level 1. Responsible for transport of beta-galactosides into the cell, with the concomitant import of a proton (symport system). Can transport lactose, melibiose, lactulose or the analog methyl-1-thio-beta,D- galactopyranoside (TMG), but not sucrose or fructose (PubMed:1848449, PubMed:18177889, PubMed:22106930). The substrate specificity is directed toward the galactopyranosyl moiety of the substrate (PubMed:22106930). From Escherichia coli (strain K12).
   2328..2401    +  promoter       lacI promoter (fragment): lacI
   2402..3481    +  CDS            lacI: LACI_ECOLI - Experimental evidence at protein level: Swiss-Prot protein existence level 1. Repressor of the lactose operon. Binds allolactose as an inducer. From Escherichia coli (strain K12).
   3503..4123    +  CDS            tetR: TETR2_ECOLX - Experimental evidence at protein level: Swiss-Prot protein existence level 1. TetR is the repressor of the tetracycline resistance element; its N-terminal region forms a helix-turn-helix structure and binds DNA. Binding of tetracycline to TetR reduces the repressor affinity for the tetracycline resistance gene (tetA) promoter operator sites. From Escherichia coli.
   4219..4237    -  promoter       tet promoter (fragment): E. coli promoter for tetracycline efflux protein gene
   4247..4367    +  CDS            TcR (fragment): tetracycline efflux protein; tet; confers resistance to tetracycline
   4386..4408    -  rep_origin     RSF ori (fragment): Plasmids containing the RSF 1030 origin of replication can be propagated in E. coli cells that contain additional plasmids with compatible origins.
   4425..4451    +  misc_feature   bom (fragment): basis of mobility region from pBR322
   4550..4605    -  rep_origin     RSF ori (fragment): Plasmids containing the RSF 1030 origin of replication can be propagated in E. coli cells that contain additional plasmids with compatible origins.
   4693..5238    -  rep_origin     p15A ori: Plasmids containing the medium-copy-number p15A origin of replication can be propagated in E. coli cells that contain a second plasmid with the ColE1 origin.
   5327..6142    -  CDS            KanR: aminoglycoside phosphotransferase; aph(3')-Ia; confers resistance to kanamycin in bacteria or G418 (Geneticin®) in eukaryotes
