[The description below was written by a language model from this plasmid's Addgene catalogue record and pLannotate feature annotations shown in this document.]
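Description:
pYFP-lacY-1 is a low-copy bacterial expression plasmid built on the pAN1818 backbone by Gibson assembly, about 6.2 kb in total. It replicates in E. coli from a p15A origin, which is compatible with ColE1-type plasmids, and carries a KanR (aminoglycoside phosphotransferase) gene for kanamycin selection. The catalogue entry also lists Zeocin as a selectable marker and notes Zeocin resistance. No Zeocin resistance gene appears in the annotated features, so this may relate to the recommended lac-deleted MG1655 host strain rather than the plasmid, although the record does not say. Short fragments annotated as RSF ori, bom, tet promoter and TcR appear to be backbone remnants rather than functional elements.

The payload is an IPTG/lactose-responsive sensor cassette. A tac promoter followed by a symmetric lac operator, which is optimised for tight LacI binding, drives a transcript that begins with the sTRSV hammerhead ribozyme. Self-cleaving elements of this kind are commonly used to insulate downstream expression from the 5′ leader context. The transcript then encodes EYFP followed by E. coli lacY, the lactose permease, apparently as a two-gene operon. Downstream, lacI is expressed from a lacI promoter fragment to supply the repressor, and a tetR coding sequence follows it, with no dedicated promoter annotated for tetR.

Because lacY imports beta-galactoside inducers and is itself under LacI control, induction increases permease levels and so increases inducer uptake, forming a positive feedback loop, with EYFP fluorescence reporting the output. The stated purpose is to evaluate how such feedback affects information transmission through a genetic sensor. Using a host that lacks the chromosomal lac locus confines the lac components to those on the plasmid.
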