Addgene plasmid #140138: pYFP-lacY-1
Purpose: Evaluating the impact of feedback on information transmission of a genetic sensor.
Depositing lab: Drew Tack. Depositing organization: National Institute of Standards and Technology. Publication: Sparse estimation of mutual information landscapes quantifies information transmission through cellular biochemical reaction networks. Sarkar S, Tack D, Ross D. Commun Biol. 2020 Apr 30;3(1):203. doi: 10.1038/s42003-020-0901-9. PubMed 32355194.
Backbone
  Vector backbone: pAN1818
  Backbone size w/o insert (bp): 4938
  Total vector size (bp): 6241
  Vector type: Bacterial Expression
  Selectable markers: Zeocin
Growth in bacteria
  Bacterial resistance: Kanamycin, 50 μg/mL
  Growth temperature: 37°C
  Growth strain: MG1655dlac
  Growth instructions: Zeocin resistant
  Copy number: Low Copy
Gene/Insert
  Gene/Insert name: lacY (alt name: lactose permease)
  Insert size (bp): 1254
  Entrez Gene: lacY (a.k.a. b0343, ECK0340)
  Cloning method: Gibson Cloning
  Sequencing primers: 5′ ATCCGCCACAACATCGAGGACGGCAGCGTGCAG; 3′ AACGCGGGAAAAAGTGGAAGCGGCGATGGCGGA
Terms and licenses: Academic/Nonprofit Terms; Industry Terms: Not Available to Industry
Depositor comments: Please note that this plasmid may require a unique bacterial strain, so make sure to confirm that you can also obtain the appropriate growth strain. Please contact us or contact our distributors if you have any questions.
How to cite: pYFP-lacY-1 was a gift from Drew Tack (Addgene plasmid # 140138 ; http://n2t.net/addgene:140138 ; RRID:Addgene_140138)
